Addgene plasmid #146562: pEYFP-N1-HsSmg6-del36-576-siRNAres_I
Purpose: Mammalian Expression of HsSmg6-del36-576-siRNAres
Depositing lab: Elisa Izaurralde. Depositing organization: Max Planck Institute for Developmental Biology. Publication: SMG6 interacts with the exon junction complex via two conserved EJC-binding motifs (EBMs) required for nonsense-mediated mRNA decay. Kashima I, Jonas S, Jayachandran U, Buchwald G, Conti E, Lupas AN, Izaurralde E. Genes Dev. 2010 Nov 1. 24(21):2440-50. 10.1101/gad.604610 PubMed 20930030.
Backbone
  Vector backbone: Unknown
  Vector type: Mammalian Expression
Growth in bacteria
  Bacterial resistance: Kanamycin, 50 μg/mL
  Growth temperature: 37°C
  Growth strain: DH5alpha
  Copy number: High Copy
Gene/Insert
  Gene/Insert name: HsSmg6-del36-576-siRNAres
  Species: H. sapiens (human)
  Entrez Gene: SMG6 (a.k.a. C17orf31, EST1A, SMG-6, hSMG5/7a)
  Cloning method: Unknown
Terms and licenses: Academic/Nonprofit Terms; Industry Terms: Not Available to Industry
Depositor comments: sequence given by NCBI: NM_017575.4 Plasmids from this collection were made available to the research community and donated after the lab closed. Please note that the sequence provided by the depositing laboratory may be theoretical/predicted or based on Sanger sequencing results. There may be discrepancies between sequencing results obtained by Addgene and the depositor sequence. If an Addgene verified sequence is not available, please contact before placing your order to request that our lab fully sequence the plasmid.
How to cite: pEYFP-N1-HsSmg6-del36-576-siRNAres_I was a gift from Elisa Izaurralde (Addgene plasmid # 146562 ; http://n2t.net/addgene:146562 ; RRID:Addgene_146562)
