[The description below was written by a language model from this plasmid's Addgene catalogue record and pLannotate feature annotations shown in this document.]
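Description:
pEYFP-N1-HsSmg6-del36-576-siRNAres_I is a 7.3 kb mammalian expression plasmid. The catalogue lists its backbone as unknown, but the name and the annotated features fit a pEYFP-N1-type vector, in which the insert is placed upstream of EYFP to give a C-terminal fluorescent fusion. It replicates in E. coli from a high-copy ColE1/pUC-type origin and also carries an f1 origin. A single NeoR/KanR (Tn5 aminoglycoside phosphotransferase) gene serves for selection in both hosts. A bacterial bla-type promoter drives it for kanamycin resistance, and the SV40 enhancer/early promoter with the HSV TK polyadenylation signal drives it in mammalian cells, where it can confer G418 resistance. Short annotated fragments of ble, SV40 large T antigen and the bGH poly(A) signal look like backbone remnants or partial matches rather than functional parts.

The expression cassette uses the human CMV immediate-early enhancer and promoter to drive a human SMG6 (EST1A) coding sequence. This is followed closely by the mammalian codon-optimized EYFP and the SV40 poly(A) signal. According to the construct name, the SMG6 insert carries an internal deletion of residues 36–576 and is siRNA-resistant, which normally means silent changes at the siRNA target site. The exact changes are not described in the record. SMG6 is the endonuclease that initiates nonsense-mediated mRNA decay (NMD) and also links UPF1 to PP2A-mediated dephosphorylation. The associated study concerned SMG6 binding to the exon junction complex through conserved EJC-binding motifs. A tagged, siRNA-resistant deletion mutant of this kind is suited to complementation experiments, in which endogenous SMG6 is knocked down and the mutant is tested for rescue of NMD, with EYFP available for detection or localization.
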