Features (pLannotate 1.2.2; 14 found; start..end, strand, type, name):
     61..364     +  enhancer       CMV enhancer: human cytomegalovirus immediate early enhancer
    365..568     +  promoter       CMV promoter: human cytomegalovirus (CMV) immediate early promoter
    658..3240    +  CDS            SMG6 (fragment): EST1A_HUMAN - Also known as C17orf31, EST1A, KIAA0732. Experimental evidence at protein level: Swiss-Prot protein existence level 1. Plays a role in nonsense-mediated mRNA decay (PubMed:18974281, PubMed:19060897, PubMed:20930030, PubMed:17053788). Is thought to provide a link to the mRNA degradation machinery as it has endonuclease activity required to initiate NMD, and to serve as an adapter for UPF1 to protein phosphatase 2A (PP2A), thereby triggering UPF1 dephosphorylation (PubMed:18974281, PubMed:19060897, PubMed:20930030, PubMed:17053788). Degrades single-stranded RNA (ssRNA), but not ssD
   3256..3975    +  CDS            EYFP: enhanced YFP mammalian codon-optimized
   3992..4075    +  CDS            large T antigen (fragment): large T antigen from SV40 (simian virus 40)
   4098..4219    +  polyA_signal   SV40 poly(A) signal: SV40 polyadenylation signal
   4253..4681    -  rep_origin     f1 ori (sequence partly withheld): f1 bacteriophage origin of replication; arrow indicates direction of (+) strand synthesis
   4708..4812    +  promoter       AmpR promoter: bla
   4814..5171    +  promoter       SV40 promoter: SV40 enhancer and early promoter
   5206..6000    +  CDS            NeoR/KanR: aminoglycoside phosphotransferase from Tn5; aph(3')-II (or nptII); confers resistance to neomycin, kanamycin, and G418 (Geneticin®)
   6021..6173    +  CDS            ble (fragment): BLE_KLEPN - Experimental evidence at protein level: Swiss-Prot protein existence level 1. Binding protein with a strong affinity to the bleomycin family of antibiotics. Binds to CL990; an antimitotic-antibiotic compound. From Klebsiella pneumoniae.
   6232..6279    +  polyA_signal   HSV TK poly(A) signal: herpes simplex virus thymidine kinase polyadenylation signal (Cole and Stacy, 1985)
   6370..6386    -  polyA_signal   bGH poly(A) signal (fragment): bovine growth hormone polyadenylation signal
   6608..7196    +  rep_origin     ori: high-copy-number ColE1/pMB1/pBR322/pUC origin of replication
>Addgene plasmid #146562 | pEYFP-N1-HsSmg6-del36-576-siRNAres_I | depositor full sequence | sequence record 289008 | Full Sequence
TAGTTATTAATAGTAATCAATTACGGGGTCATTAGTTCATAGCCCATATATGGAGTTCCGCGTTACATAA
CTTACGGTAAATGGCCCGCCTGGCTGACCGCCCAACGACCCCCGCCCATTGACGTCAATAATGACGTATG
TTCCCATAGTAACGCCAATAGGGACTTTCCATTGACGTCAATGGGTGGAGTATTTACGGTAAACTGCCCA
CTTGGCAGTACATCAAGTGTATCATATGCCAAGTACGCCCCCTATTGACGTCAATGACGGTAAATGGCCC
GCCTGGCATTATGCCCAGTACATGACCTTATGGGACTTTCCTACTTGGCAGTACATCTACGTATTAGTCA
TCGCTATTACCATGGTGATGCGGTTTTGGCAGTACATCAATGGGCGTGGATAGCGGTTTGACTCACGGGG
ATTTCCAAGTCTCCACCCCATTGACGTCAATGGGAGTTTGTTTTGGCACCAAAATCAACGGGACTTTCCA
AAATGTCGTAACAACTCCGCCCCATTGACGCAAATGGGCGGTAGGCGTGTACGGTGGGAGGTCTATATAA
GCAGAGCTGGTTTAGTGAACCGTCAGATCCGCTAGCCAACATGGCGGAAGGGCTGGAGCGTGTGCGGATC
TCCGCGTCGGAGCTGCGCGGGATCCTGGCTACTCTGGCCCCGCAGGCCGGGAGCAGAGAAAACATGAAGG
AATTAACGCGTCAGCAACAGGAGCTGCACAGGCTTCTCCGGGTGGCTGACAACCAGGAACTGCAGCTCAG
CAACCTGCTCTCCAGGGACCGCATCAGTCCGGAGGGCCTGGAGAAGATGGCGCAACTCAGAGCTGAACTG
CTGCAGCTATATGAGCGCTGTATTCTATTAGATATTGAGTTCTCTGATAATCAGAATGTGGATCAGATCC
TGTGGAAGAATGCTTTCTATCAGGTGATTGAGAAGTTCAGGCAACTTGTCAAGGATCCGAATGTTGAGAA
CCCAGAACAGATTCGGAACAGACTTTTGGAGCTCTTGGATGAGGGTAGTGACTTCTTTGATAGTTTGCTT
CAGAAGCTGCAGGTTACTTACAAGTTCAAACTGGAAGACTACATGGATGGTCTTGCCATTCGCAGCAAGC
CATTACGCAAGACAGTAAAATATGCCTTGATCAGTGCCCAGCGATGCATGATATGCCAAGGAGATATTGC
TAGGTACCGGGAGCAGGCAAGCGACACGGCAAACTATGGGAAAGCACGCAGTTGGTACCTGAAGGCCCAG
CACATTGCTCCCAAGAATGGGCGCCCCTATAACCAGTTGGCTTTGCTGGCAGTGTATACGAGGAGGAAGC
TTGACGCTGTCTATTACTATATGCGCAGTTTAGCTGCCAGCAACCCTATCCTGACTGCCAAGGAGAGTCT
CATGAGCTTGTTTGAAGAGACCAAGCGGAAGGCAGAACAGATGGAAAAGAAGCAACATGAGGAATTTGAC
CTGAGCCCTGACCAGTGGCGGAAAGGAAAGAAGTCTACTTTCCGGCATGTTGGAGATGACACCACTCGCC
TGGAGATCTGGATTCATCCATCCCATCCACGGTCTTCCCAGGGCACTGAGTCTGGGAAGGATTCTGAGCA
AGAGAATGGGCTGGGCAGCCTGAGTCCCAGTGATCTGAACAAAAGGTTCATCCTCAGTTTTCTCCATGCC
CATGGGAAGCTGTTTACCCGGATTGGGATGGAGACATTCCCTGCAGTGGCTGAGAAGGTCCTCAAGGAGT
TCCAGGTGTTACTGCAGCACAGCCCCTCTCCCATTGGAAGTACCCGCATGCTGCAGCTTATGACCATCAA
TATGTTTGCAGTACACAACTCCCAGCTGAAAGACTGCTTCTCGGAGGAGTGCCGCTCTGTGATCCAGGAA
CAAGCCGCAGCTCTGGGCTTGGCCATGTTTTCTCTACTGGTCCGCCGCTGCACCTGCTTACTTAAGGAGT
CCGCCAAAGCTCAGCTGTCCTCTCCTGAGGACCAGGATGACCAAGACGACATCAAGGTGTCTTCCTTTGT
CCCGGACCTGAAGGAGCTGCTCCCCAGTGTCAAAGTCTGGTCAGATTGGATGCTCGGCTACCCGGACACC
TGGAATCCTCCTCCCACATCCCTGGATCTGCCCTCGCATGTTGCTGTGGATGTATGGTCGACGCTGGCTG
ATTTCTGTAACATACTGACTGCAGTGAATCAGTCTGAGGTGCCACTGTACAAGGACCCGGATGATGACCT
CACCCTTCTTATCCTGGAAGAGGATCGGCTTCTCTCGGGCTTTGTCCCCTTGCTGGCTGCCCCTCAGGAC
CCCTGCTACGTGGAGAAAACCTCGGATAAGGTTATTGCAGCTGACTGCAAAAGGGTCACAGTGCTGAAGT
ATTTTCTGGAAGCCCTTTGTGGACAAGAAGAGCCTCTGCTGGCATTCAAGGGTGGAAAGTATGTGTCAGT
GGCACCCGTCCCAGACACCATGGGAAAGGAAATGGGAAGCCAAGAGGGAACACGACTGGAAGATGAGGAG
GAGGATGTGGTGATTGAAGACTTTGAGGAAGATTCAGAGGCTGAAGGCAGCGGAGGCGAGGATGACATCA
GGGAGCTTCGGGCCAAGAAGCTGGCTCTGGCCAGGAAGATAGCTGAGCAGCAGCGTCGCCAGGAAAAGAT
CCAGGCTGTCCTGGAGGACCACAGTCAGATGAGGCAGATGGAGCTCGAAATCAGACCTTTGTTCCTCGTA
CCAGACACCAACGGCTTCATTGACCACCTGGCCAGTCTGGCGCGGCTGCTGGAGAGCAGGAAGTACATCC
TGGTGGTGCCCCTCATCGTGATCAATGAGCTGGACGGCCTGGCCAAGGGGCAGGAGACAGACCACCGGGC
TGGGGGCTACGCCCGTGTGGTACAAGAGAAGGCCCGCAAGTCCATCGAGTTCCTCGAGCAGCGATTCGAG
AGTCGGGACTCTTGCCTGCGAGCCCTGACCAGCCGTGGCAATGAACTCGAATCCATCGCCTTCCGCAGTG
AGGACATCACTGGCCAGCTGGGTAACAACGATGATCTCATCCTGTCCTGCTGCCTCCACTACTGCAAAGA
CAAGGCTAAGGACTTCATGCCCGCCAGCAAAGAGGAGCCAATCCGGCTACTGCGGGAGGTGGTGCTGTTG
ACGGATGACCGGAACCTGCGTGTGAAGGCGCTCACAAGGAATGTTCCTGTACGGGACATCCCAGCCTTCC
TCACGTGGGCCCAGGTGGGCAAACCGGTCGCCACCATGGTGAGCAAGGGCGAGGAGCTGTTCACCGGGGT
GGTGCCCATCCTGGTCGAGCTGGACGGCGACGTAAACGGCCACAAGTTCAGCGTGTCCGGCGAGGGCGAG
GGCGATGCCACCTACGGCAAGCTGACCCTGAAGTTCATCTGCACCACCGGCAAGCTGCCCGTGCCCTGGC
CCACCCTCGTGACCACCTTCGGCTACGGCCTGCAGTGCTTCGCCCGCTACCCCGACCACATGAAGCAGCA
CGACTTCTTCAAGTCCGCCATGCCCGAAGGCTACGTCCAGGAGCGCACCATCTTCTTCAAGGACGACGGC
AACTACAAGACCCGCGCCGAGGTGAAGTTCGAGGGCGACACCCTGGTGAACCGCATCGAGCTGAAGGGCA
TCGACTTCAAGGAGGACGGCAACATCCTGGGGCACAAGCTGGAGTACAACTACAACAGCCACAACGTCTA
TATCATGGCCGACAAGCAGAAGAACGGCATCAAGGTGAACTTCAAGATCCGCCACAACATCGAGGACGGC
AGCGTGCAGCTCGCCGACCACTACCAGCAGAACACCCCCATCGGCGACGGCCCCGTGCTGCTGCCCGACA
ACCACTACCTGAGCTACCAGTCCGCCCTGAGCAAAGACCCCAACGAGAAGCGCGATCACATGGTCCTGCT
GGAGTTCGTGACCGCCGCCGGGATCACTCTCGGCATGGACGAGCTGTACAAGTAAAGCGGCCGCGACTCT
AGATCATAATCAGCCATACCACATTTGTAGAGGTTTTACTTGCTTTAAAAAACCTCCCACACCTCCCCCT
GAACCTGAAACATAAAATGAATGCAATTGTTGTTGTTAACTTGTTTATTGCAGCTTATAATGGTTACAAA
TAAAGCAATAGCATCACAAATTTCACAAATAAAGCATTTTTTTCACTGCATTCTAGTTGTGGTTTGTCCA
AACTCATCAATGTATCTTAAGGCGTAAATTGTAAGCGTTAATATTTTGTTAAAATTCGCGTTAAATTTTT
GTTAAATCAGCTCATTTTTTAACCAATAGGCCGAAATCGGCAAAATCCCTTATAAATCAAAAGAATAGAC
CGAGATAGGGT
[37 nt withheld, positions 4352-4388]
AAAGAACGTGGACTCCAACGTCAAAGG
[49 nt withheld, positions 4416-4464]
T
[91 nt withheld, positions 4466-4556]
G
[124 nt withheld, positions 4558-4681]
CAGGTGGCACTTTTCGGGGAAATGTGCGCGGAACCCCTATTTGTTTATTTTTCTAAATACATTCAAATAT
GTATCCGCTCATGAGACAATAACCCTGATAAATGCTTCAATAATATTGAAAAAGGAAGAGTCCTGAGGCG
GAAAGAACCAGCTGTGGAATGTGTGTCAGTTAGGGTGTGGAAAGTCCCCAGGCTCCCCAGCAGGCAGAAG
TATGCAAAGCATGCATCTCAATTAGTCAGCAACCAGGTGTGGAAAGTCCCCAGGCTCCCCAGCAGGCAGA
AGTATGCAAAGCATGCATCTCAATTAGTCAGCAACCATAGTCCCGCCCCTAACTCCGCCCATCCCGCCCC
TAACTCCGCCCAGTTCCGCCCATTCTCCGCCCCATGGCTGACTAATTTTTTTTATTTATGCAGAGGCCGA
GGCCGCCTCGGCCTCTGAGCTATTCCAGAAGTAGTGAGGAGGCTTTTTTGGAGGCCTAGGCTTTTGCAAA
GATCGATCAAGAGACAGGATGAGGATCGTTTCGCATGATTGAACAAGATGGATTGCACGCAGGTTCTCCG
GCCGCTTGGGTGGAGAGGCTATTCGGCTATGACTGGGCACAACAGACAATCGGCTGCTCTGATGCCGCCG
TGTTCCGGCTGTCAGCGCAGGGGCGCCCGGTTCTTTTTGTCAAGACCGACCTGTCCGGTGCCCTGAATGA
ACTGCAAGACGAGGCAGCGCGGCTATCGTGGCTGGCCACGACGGGCGTTCCTTGCGCAGCTGTGCTCGAC
GTTGTCACTGAAGCGGGAAGGGACTGGCTGCTATTGGGCGAAGTGCCGGGGCAGGATCTCCTGTCATCTC
ACCTTGCTCCTGCCGAGAAAGTATCCATCATGGCTGATGCAATGCGGCGGCTGCATACGCTTGATCCGGC
TACCTGCCCATTCGACCACCAAGCGAAACATCGCATCGAGCGAGCACGTACTCGGATGGAAGCCGGTCTT
GTCGATCAGGATGATCTGGACGAAGAGCATCAGGGGCTCGCGCCAGCCGAACTGTTCGCCAGGCTCAAGG
CGAGCATGCCCGACGGCGAGGATCTCGTCGTGACCCATGGCGATGCCTGCTTGCCGAATATCATGGTGGA
AAATGGCCGCTTTTCTGGATTCATCGACTGTGGCCGGCTGGGTGTGGCGGACCGCTATCAGGACATAGCG
TTGGCTACCCGTGATATTGCTGAAGAGCTTGGCGGCGAATGGGCTGACCGCTTCCTCGTGCTTTACGGTA
TCGCCGCTCCCGATTCGCAGCGCATCGCCTTCTATCGCCTTCTTGACGAGTTCTTCTGAGCGGGACTCTG
GGGTTCGAAATGACCGACCAAGCGACGCCCAACCTGCCATCACGAGATTTCGATTCCACCGCCGCCTTCT
ATGAAAGGTTGGGCTTCGGAATCGTTTTCCGGGACGCCGGCTGGATGATCCTCCAGCGCGGGGATCTCAT
GCTGGAGTTCTTCGCCCACCCTAGGGGGAGGCTAACTGAAACACGGAAGGAGACAATACCGGAAGGAACC
CGCGCTATGACGGCAATAAAAAGACAGAATAAAACGCACGGTGTTGGGTCGTTTGTTCATAAACGCGGGG
TTCGGTCCCAGGGCTGGCACTCTGTCGATACCCCACCGAGACCCCATTGGGGCCAATACGCCCGCGTTTC
TTCCTTTTCCCCACCCCACCCCCCAAGTTCGGGTGAAGGCCCAGGGCTCGCAGCCAACGTCGGGGCGGCA
GGCCCTGCCATAGCCTCAGGTTACTCATATATACTTTAGATTGATTTAAAACTTCATTTTTAATTTAAAA
GGATCTAGGTGAAGATCCTTTTTGATAATCTCATGACCAAAATCCCTTAACGTGAGTTTTCGTTCCACTG
AGCGTCAGACCCCGTAGAAAAGATCAAAGGATCTTCTTGAGATCCTTTTTTTCTGCGCGTAATCTGCTGC
TTGCAAACAAAAAAACCACCGCTACCAGCGGTGGTTTGTTTGCCGGATCAAGAGCTACCAACTCTTTTTC
CGAAGGTAACTGGCTTCAGCAGAGCGCAGATACCAAATACTGTCCTTCTAGTGTAGCCGTAGTTAGGCCA
CCACTTCAAGAACTCTGTAGCACCGCCTACATACCTCGCTCTGCTAATCCTGTTACCAGTGGCTGCTGCC
AGTGGCGATAAGTCGTGTCTTACCGGGTTGGACTCAAGACGATAGTTACCGGATAAGGCGCAGCGGTCGG
GCTGAACGGGGGGTTCGTGCACACAGCCCAGCTTGGAGCGAACGACCTACACCGAACTGAGATACCTACA
GCGTGAGCTATGAGAAAGCGCCACGCTTCCCGAAGGGAGAAAGGCGGACAGGTATCCGGTAAGCGGCAGG
GTCGGAACAGGAGAGCGCACGAGGGAGCTTCCAGGGGGAAACGCCTGGTATCTTTATAGTCCTGTCGGGT
TTCGCCACCTCTGACTTGAGCGTCGATTTTTGTGATGCTCGTCAGGGGGGCGGAGCCTATGGAAAAACGC
CAGCAACGCGGCCTTTTTACGGTTCCTGGCCTTTTGCTGGCCTTTTGCTCACATGTTCTTTCCTGCGTTA
TCCCCTGATTCTGTGGATAACCGTATTACCGCCATGCAT
